Addgene plasmid #233287: pDG459-HNRNPD-KO
Purpose: HNRNPD Knockout
Depositing lab: Shyam Chauhan. Depositing organization: All India Institute of Medical Sciences, New Delhi. Publication: NF-κB mediates transactivation of HNRNPD, resulting in PTEN destabilization and constitutive activation of the PI3K-AKT pathway in oral cancer cells. Kumar V, Mittal A, Kumar A, Lone MR, Yadav V, Verma P, Pradhan D, Mishra D, Thakar A, Chauhan SS. bioRxiv 2025.01.05.631360 10.1101/2025.01.05.631360.
Backbone
  Vector backbone: pDG459
  Backbone manufacturer: Paul Thomas modified PX459 (Plasmid #100901)
  Backbone size w/o insert (bp): 9579
  Total vector size (bp): 9586
  Vector type: Mammalian Expression, CRISPR
  Selectable markers: Puromycin
Growth in bacteria
  Bacterial resistance: Ampicillin, 100 μg/mL
  Growth temperature: 37°C
  Growth strain: NEB Stable
  Copy number: High Copy
Gene/Insert
  Gene/Insert name: HNRNPD (alt name: AUF-1)
  gRNA/shRNA sequence: EXON1 (5'-CGCCGAACTGCTCCTCCGAC-3') & EXON2 (5'-CTGAAGCAGCGACGGCACAG-3')
  Species: H. sapiens (human)
  Entrez Gene: HNRNPD (a.k.a. AUF1, AUF1A, HNRPD, P37, hnRNPD0); AUF1 (a.k.a. AUF1A)
  Promoter: U6
  Cloning method: Restriction Enzyme; 5′ cloning site BbsI (destroyed during cloning); 3′ cloning site BbsI (destroyed during cloning)
  Sequencing primers: 5′ pDG459 Seq1 (5'-TTTGTCTGCAGAATTGGC-3'); 3′ pDG459 Seq2 (5'-CTCTAGAACTAGTGGATC-3')
Terms and licenses: Academic/Nonprofit Terms; Industry Terms: Not Available to Industry
Depositor comments: Please visit https://doi.org/10.1101/2025.01.05.631360 for bioRxiv preprint.
How to cite: pDG459-HNRNPD-KO was a gift from Shyam Chauhan (Addgene plasmid # 233287 ; http://n2t.net/addgene:233287 ; RRID:Addgene_233287)
