[The description below was written by a language model from this plasmid's Addgene catalogue record and pLannotate feature annotations shown in this document.]
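Description:
pDG459-HNRNPD-KO is an all-in-one mammalian CRISPR/Cas9 plasmid built on pDG459, a dual-guide derivative of PX459, and designed to knock out human HNRNPD (also known as AUF1). It is propagated in bacteria as a high-copy plasmid through a ColE1/pUC-type origin with ampicillin resistance (AmpR). The backbone also carries an f1 phage origin, and a single AAV2 ITR is annotated, apparently a remnant of the parental vector lineage rather than a functional packaging arrangement.

The payload consists of two independent human U6 (RNA polymerase III) promoter cassettes, each followed by a Streptococcus pyogenes guide RNA scaffold. The two spacers were inserted through BbsI sites that were destroyed during cloning. One guide targets exon 1 and the other exon 2 of HNRNPD, so simultaneous cutting can disrupt or delete the intervening region and raise the likelihood of a null allele compared with a single guide. A partial extra scaffold fragment is also annotated next to one cassette.

Cas9 is expressed from a hybrid promoter made up of the CMV enhancer, the chicken β-actin promoter and a hybrid intron. The annotation splits the SpCas9 coding sequence into contiguous N- and C-terminal portions that together form one open reading frame, followed by a nucleoplasmin nuclear localisation signal. A puromycin N-acetyltransferase coding sequence lies downstream in the same transcription unit, and the unit ends with the bGH polyadenylation signal. The element linking Cas9 to PuroR is not annotated in the feature table.

Transfected mammalian cells can therefore be enriched with puromycin. The associated work used the construct to generate HNRNPD knockouts while studying PTEN and PI3K-AKT signalling in oral cancer cells.
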