Features (pLannotate 1.2.2; 22 found; start..end, strand, type, name):
    120..405     -  enhancer       CMV enhancer: human cytomegalovirus immediate early enhancer; contains an 18-bp deletion relative to the standard CMV enhancer
    452..495     -  misc_RNA       gRNA scaffold (fragment): guide RNA scaffold for the Streptococcus pyogenes CRISPR/Cas9 system
    502..577     -  misc_RNA       gRNA scaffold: guide RNA scaffold for the Streptococcus pyogenes CRISPR/Cas9 system
    607..847     -  promoter       U6 promoter: RNA polymerase III promoter for human U6 snRNA
    909..1497    -  rep_origin     ori: high-copy-number ColE1/pMB1/pBR322/pUC origin of replication
   1668..2528    -  CDS            AmpR: β-lactamase; bla; confers resistance to ampicillin, carbenicillin, and related antibiotics
   2529..2633    -  promoter       AmpR promoter: bla
   2728..2763    +  CDS            rop (fragment): Rop protein, which maintains plasmids at low copy number; rop
   2865..2914    +  misc_feature   bom (fragment): basis of mobility region from pBR322
   2915..3370    -  rep_origin     f1 ori (sequence partly withheld): f1 bacteriophage origin of replication; arrow indicates direction of (+) strand synthesis
   3389..3440    +  misc_feature   bom (fragment): basis of mobility region from pBR322
   3445..3585    -  repeat_region  AAV2 ITR: inverted terminal repeat of adeno-associated virus serotype 2 inverted
   3594..3834    +  promoter       U6 promoter: RNA polymerase III promoter for human U6 snRNA
   3864..3939    +  misc_RNA       gRNA scaffold: guide RNA scaffold for the Streptococcus pyogenes CRISPR/Cas9 system
   3959..4006    -  misc_feature   MCS (fragment): pBluescript multiple cloning site
   4103..4214    -  polyA_signal   bGH poly(A) signal: bovine growth hormone polyadenylation signal
   4248..4847    -  CDS            PuroR (fragment): puromycin N-acetyltransferase; pac from Streptomyces; confers resistance to puromycin
   4917..4964    -  CDS            nucleoplasmin NLS: bipartite nuclear localization signal from nucleoplasmin
   4965..7463    -  CDS            Cas9(C): C-terminal portion of Streptococcus pyogenes Cas9 (Zetsche et al., 2015)
   7464..9065    -  CDS            Cas9(N): N-terminal portion of Streptococcus pyogenes Cas9 (Zetsche et al., 2015)
   9203..9430    -  intron         hybrid intron: hybrid between chicken β-actin (CBA) and minute virus of mice (MMV) introns (Gray et al., 2011)
   9431..118     -  promoter       chicken β-actin promoter (across the origin): No description available
>Addgene plasmid #233287 | pDG459-HNRNPD-KO | addgene full sequence | sequence record 486867 | Addgene NGS Result
CCCCCCCCCCCCGCCCCCATCGCTGCACAAAATAATTAAAAAATAAATAAATACAAAATTGGGGGTGGGG
AGGGGGGGGAGATGGGGAGAGTGAAGCAGAACGTGGGGCTCACCTCGACCATGGTAATAGCGATGACTAA
TACGTAGATGTACTGCCAAGTAGGAAAGTCCCATAAGGTCATGTACTGGGCACAATGCCAGGCGGGCCAT
TTACCGTCATTGACGTCAATAGGGGGCGTACTTGGCATATGATACACTTGATGTACTGCCAAGTGGGCAG
TTTACCGTAAATACTCCACCCATTGACGTCAATGGAAAGTCCCTATTGGCGTTACTATTGACGTCAATGG
GCGGGGGTCGTTGGGCGGTCAGCCAGGCGGGCCATTTACCGTAAGTTATGTAACGGGTACCTCTAGAGCC
ATTTGTCTGCAGAATTGGCGCACGCGCTAAAAACGGACTAGCCTTATTTTAACTTGCTATTTCTAGCTCT
AAAACAAAAAAGCACCGACTCGGTGCCACTTTTTCAAGTTGATAACGGACTAGCCTTATTTTAACTTGCT
ATTTCTAGCTCTAAAACCGCCGAACTGCTCCTCCGACCGGTGTTTCGTCCTTTCCACAAGATATATAAAG
CCAAGAAATCGAAATACTTTCAAGTTACGGTAAGCATATGATAGTCCATTTTAAAACATAATTTTAAAAC
TGCAAACTACCCAAGAAATTATTACTTTCTACGTCACGTATTTTGTACTAATATCTTTGTGTTTACAGTC
AAATTAATTCCAATTATCTCTCTAACAGCCTTGTATCGTATATGCAAATATGAAGGAATCATGGGAAATA
GGCCCTCACATGTGAGCAAAAGGCCAGCAAAAGGCCAGGAACCGTAAAAAGGCCGCGTTGCTGGCGTTTT
TCCATAGGCTCCGCCCCCCTGACGAGCATCACAAAAATCGACGCTCAAGTCAGAGGTGGCGAAACCCGAC
AGGACTATAAAGATACCAGGCGTTTCCCCCTGGAAGCTCCCTCGTGCGCTCTCCTGTTCCGACCCTGCCG
CTTACCGGATACCTGTCCGCCTTTCTCCCTTCGGGAAGCGTGGCGCTTTCTCATAGCTCACGCTGTAGGT
ATCTCAGTTCGGTGTAGGTCGTTCGCTCCAAGCTGGGCTGTGTGCACGAACCCCCCGTTCAGCCCGACCG
CTGCGCCTTATCCGGTAACTATCGTCTTGAGTCCAACCCGGTAAGACACGACTTATCGCCACTGGCAGCA
GCCACTGGTAACAGGATTAGCAGAGCGAGGTATGTAGGCGGTGCTACAGAGTTCTTGAAGTGGTGGCCTA
ACTACGGCTACACTAGAAGAACAGTATTTGGTATCTGCGCTCTGCTGAAGCCAGTTACCTTCGGAAAAAG
AGTTGGTAGCTCTTGATCCGGCAAACAAACCACCGCTGGTAGCGGTGGTTTTTTTGTTTGCAAGCAGCAG
ATTACGCGCAGAAAAAAAGGATCTCAAGAAGATCCTTTGATCTTTTCTACGGGGTCTGACGCTCAGTGGA
ACGAAAACTCACGTTAAGGGATTTTGGTCATGAGATTATCAAAAAGGATCTTCACCTAGATCCTTTTAAA
TTAAAAATGAAGTTTTAAATCAATCTAAAGTATATATGAGTAAACTTGGTCTGACAGTTACCAATGCTTA
ATCAGTGAGGCACCTATCTCAGCGATCTGTCTATTTCGTTCATCCATAGTTGCCTGACTCCCCGTCGTGT
AGATAACTACGATACGGGAGGGCTTACCATCTGGCCCCAGTGCTGCAATGATACCGCGGCTTCCACGCTC
ACCGGCTCCAGATTTATCAGCAATAAACCAGCCAGCCGGAAGGGCCGAGCGCAGAAGTGGTCCTGCAACT
TTATCCGCCTCCATCCAGTCTATTAATTGTTGCCGGGAAGCTAGAGTAAGTAGTTCGCCAGTTAATAGTT
TGCGCAACGTTGTTGCCATTGCTACAGGCATCGTGGTGTCACGCTCGTCGTTTGGTATGGCTTCATTCAG
CTCCGGTTCCCAACGATCAAGGCGAGTTACATGATCCCCCATGTTGTGCAAAAAAGCGGTTAGCTCCTTC
GGTCCTCCGATCGTTGTCAGAAGTAAGTTGGCCGCAGTGTTATCACTCATGGTTATGGCAGCACTGCATA
ATTCTCTTACTGTCATGCCATCCGTAAGATGCTTTTCTGTGACTGGTGAGTACTCAACCAAGTCATTCTG
AGAATAGTGTATGCGGCGACCGAGTTGCTCTTGCCCGGCGTCAATACGGGATAATACCGCGCCACATAGC
AGAACTTTAAAAGTGCTCATCATTGGAAAACGTTCTTCGGGGCGAAAACTCTCAAGGATCTTACCGCTGT
TGAGATCCAGTTCGATGTAACCCACTCGTGCACCCAACTGATCTTCAGCATCTTTTACTTTCACCAGCGT
TTCTGGGTGAGCAAAAACAGGAAGGCAAAATGCCGCAAAAAAGGGAATAAGGGCGACACGGAAATGTTGA
ATACTCATACTCTTCCTTTTTCAATATTATTGAAGCATTTATCAGGGTTATTGTCTCATGAGCGGATACA
TATTTGAATGTATTTAGAAAAATAAACAAATAGGGGTTCCGCGCACATTTCCCCGAAAAGTGCCACCTGA
CGTCTAAGAAACCATTATTATCATGACATTAACCTATAAAAATAGGCGTATCACGAGGCCCTTTCGTCTC
GCGCGTTTCGGTGATGACGGTGAAAACCTCTGACACATGCAGCTCCCGGAGACGGTCACAGCTTGTCTGT
AAGCGGATGCCGGGAGCAGACAAGCCCGTCAGGGCGCGTCAGCGGGTGTTGGCGGGTGTCGGGGCTGGCT
TAACTATGCGGCATCAGAGCAGATTGTACTGAGAGTGCACCATAAAATTGTAAACGTTAATATTTTGTTA
AAATTCGCGTTAAATTTTTGTTAAATCAGCTCATTTTTTAACCAATAGACCGAAATCGGCAAAATCCCTT
ATAAATCAAAAGAATAGCCCGAGATAGAGT
[37 nt withheld, positions 3041-3077]
AAAGAACGTGGACTCCAACGTCAAAGG
[141 nt withheld, positions 3105-3245]
G
[46 nt withheld, positions 3247-3292]
A
[95 nt withheld, positions 3294-3388]
TATGCGGTGTGAAATACCGCACAGATGCGTAAGGAGAAAATACCGCATCAGGCGCCCCTGCAGGCAGCTG
CGCGCTCGCTCGCTCACTGAGGCCGCCCGGGCAAAGCCCGGGCGTCGGGCGACCTTTGGTCGCCCGGCCT
CAGTGAGCGAGCGAGCGCGCAGAGAGGGAGTGGCCAACTCCATCACTAGGGGTTCCTGCGGCCGCGAGGG
CCTATTTCCCATGATTCCTTCATATTTGCATATACGATACAAGGCTGTTAGAGAGATAATTGGAATTAAT
TTGACTGTAAACACAAAGATATTAGTACAAAATACGTGACGTAGAAAGTAATAATTTCTTGGGTAGTTTG
CAGTTTTAAAATTATGTTTTAAAATGGACTATCATATGCTTACCGTAACTTGAAAGTATTTCGATTTCTT
GGCTTTATATATCTTGTGGAAAGGACGAAACACCGCTGAAGCAGCGACGGCACAGGTTTTAGAGCTAGAA
ATAGCAAGTTAAAATAAGGCTAGTCCGTTATCAACTTGAAAAAGTGGCACCGAGTCGGTGCTTTTTTCCT
GCAGGATTCGTATCGAATTCCTGCAGCCCGGGGGATCCACTAGTTCTAGAGCGGCCGCTCCCCAGCATGC
CTGCTATTCTCTTCCCAATCCTCCCCCTTGCTGTCCTGCCCCACCCCACCCCCCAGAATAGAATGACACC
TACTCAGACAATGCGATGCAATTTCCTCATTTTATTAGGAAAGGACAGTGGGAGTGGCACCTTCCAGGGT
CAAGGAAGGCACGGGGGAGGGGCAAACAACAGATGGCTGGCAACTAGAAGGCACAGTCGAGGCTGATCAG
CGAGCTCTAGTTAGAATTCTCAGGCACCGGGCTTGCGGGTCATGCACCAGGTGCGCGGTCCTTCGGGCAC
CTCGACGTCGGCGGTGACGGTGAAGCCGAGCCGCTCGTAGAAGGGGAGGTTGCGGGGCGCGGAGGTCTCC
AGGAAGGCGGGCACCCCGGCGCGCTCGGCCGCCTCCACTCCGGGGAGCACGACGGCGCTGCCCAGACCCT
TGCCCTGGTGGTCGGGCGAGACTCCGACGGTGGCCAGGAACCACGCGGGCTCCTTGGGCCGGTGCGGCGC
CAGGAGGCCTTCCATCTGTTGCTGCGCGGCCAGCCGGGAACCGCTCAACTCGGCCATGCGCGGGCCGATC
TCGGCGAACACCGCCCCCGCTTCGACGCTCTCCGGCGTGGTCCAGACCGCCACCGCGGCGCCGTCGTCCG
CGACCCACACCTTGCCGATGTCGAGCCCGACGCGCGTGAGGAAGAGTTCTTGCAGCTCGGTGACCCGCTC
GATGTGGCGGTCCGGATCGACGGTGTGGCGCGTGGCGGGGTAGTCGGCGAACGCGGCGGCGAGGGTGCGT
ACGGCCCTGGGGACGTCGTCGCGGGTGGCGAGGCGCACCGTGGGCTTGTACTCGGTCATTGGGCCAGGAT
TCTCCTCGACGTCACCGCATGTTAGCAGACTTCCTCTGCCCTCTCCACTGCCGAATTCCTTTTTCTTTTT
TGCCTGGCCGGCCTTTTTCGTGGCCGCCGGCCTTTTGTCGCCTCCCAGCTGAGACAGGTCGATCCGTGTC
TCGTACAGGCCGGTGATGCTCTGGTGGATCAGGGTGGCGTCCAGCACCTCTTTGGTGCTGGTGTACCTCT
TCCGGTCGATGGTGGTGTCAAAGTACTTGAAGGCGGCAGGGGCTCCCAGATTGGTCAGGGTAAACAGGTG
GATGATATTCTCGGCCTGCTCTCTGATGGGCTTATCCCGGTGCTTGTTGTAGGCGGACAGCACTTTGTCC
AGATTAGCGTCGGCCAGGATCACTCTCTTGGAGAACTCGCTGATCTGCTCGATGATCTCGTCCAGGTAGT
GCTTGTGCTGTTCCACAAACAGCTGTTTCTGCTCATTATCCTCGGGGGAGCCCTTCAGCTTCTCATAGTG
GCTGGCCAGGTACAGGAAGTTCACATATTTGGAGGGCAGGGCCAGTTCGTTTCCCTTCTGCAGTTCGCCG
GCAGAGGCCAGCATTCTCTTCCGGCCGTTTTCCAGCTCGAACAGGGAGTACTTAGGCAGCTTGATGATCA
GGTCCTTTTTCACTTCTTTGTAGCCCTTGGCTTCCAGAAAGTCGATGGGATTCTTCTCGAAGCTGCTTCT
TTCCATGATGGTGATCCCCAGCAGCTCTTTCACACTCTTCAGTTTCTTGGACTTGCCCTTTTCCACTTTG
GCCACCACCAGCACAGAATAGGCCACGGTGGGGCTGTCGAAGCCGCCGTACTTCTTAGGGTCCCAGTCCT
TCTTTCTGGCGATCAGCTTATCGCTGTTCCTCTTGGGCAGGATAGACTCTTTGCTGAAGCCGCCTGTCTG
CACCTCGGTCTTTTTCACGATATTCACTTGGGGCATGCTCAGCACTTTCCGCACGGTGGCAAAATCCCGG
CCCTTATCCCACACGATCTCCCCGGTTTCGCCGTTTGTCTCGATCAGAGGCCGCTTCCGGATCTCGCCGT
TGGCCAGGGTAATCTCGGTCTTGAAAAAGTTCATGATGTTGCTGTAGAAGAAGTACTTGGCGGTAGCCTT
GCCGATTTCCTGCTCGCTCTTGGCGATCATCTTCCGCACGTCGTACACCTTGTAGTCGCCGTACACGAAC
TCGCTTTCCAGCTTAGGGTACTTTTTGATCAGGGCGGTTCCCACGACGGCGTTCAGGTAGGCGTCGTGGG
CGTGGTGGTAGTTGTTGATCTCGCGCACTTTGTAAAACTGGAAATCCTTCCGGAAATCGGACACCAGCTT
GGACTTCAGGGTGATCACTTTCACTTCCCGGATCAGCTTGTCATTCTCGTCGTACTTAGTGTTCATCCGG
GAGTCCAGGATCTGTGCCACGTGCTTTGTGATCTGCCGGGTTTCCACCAGCTGTCTCTTGATGAAGCCGG
CCTTATCCAGTTCGCTCAGGCCGCCTCTCTCGGCCTTGGTCAGATTGTCGAACTTTCTCTGGGTAATCAG
CTTGGCGTTCAGCAGCTGCCGCCAGTAGTTCTTCATCTTCTTCACGACCTCTTCGGAGGGCACGTTGTCG
CTCTTGCCCCGGTTCTTGTCGCTTCTGGTCAGCACCTTGTTGTCGATGGAGTCGTCCTTCAGAAAGCTCT
GAGGCACGATATGGTCCACATCGTAGTCGGACAGCCGGTTGATGTCCAGTTCCTGGTCCACGTACATATC
CCGCCCATTCTGCAGGTAGTACAGGTACAGCTTCTCGTTCTGCAGCTGGGTGTTTTCCACGGGGTGTTCT
TTCAGGATCTGGCTGCCCAGCTCTTTGATGCCCTCTTCGATCCGCTTCATTCTCTCGCGGCTGTTCTTCT
GTCCCTTCTGGGTGGTCTGGTTCTCTCTGGCCATTTCGATCACGATGTTCTCGGGCTTGTGCCGGCCCAT
CACTTTCACGAGCTCGTCCACCACCTTCACTGTCTGCAGGATGCCCTTCTTAATGGCGGGGCTGCCGGCC
AGATTGGCAATGTGCTCGTGCAGGCTATCGCCCTGGCCGGACACCTGGGCTTTCTGGATGTCCTCTTTAA
AGGTCAGGCTGTCGTCGTGGATCAGCTGCATGAAGTTTCTGTTGGCGAAGCCGTCGGACTTCAGGAAATC
CAGGATTGTCTTGCCGGACTGCTTGTCCCGGATGCCGTTGATCAGCTTCCGGCTCAGCCTGCCCCAGCCG
GTGTATCTCCGCCGCTTCAGCTGCTTCATCACTTTGTCGTCGAACAGGTGGGCATAGGTTTTCAGCCGTT
CCTCGATCATCTCTCTGTCCTCAAACAGTGTCAGGGTCAGCACGATATCTTCCAGAATGTCCTCGTTTTC
CTCATTGTCCAGGAAGTCCTTGTCCTTGATAATTTTCAGCAGATCGTGGTATGTGCCCAGGGAGGCGTTG
AACCGATCTTCCACGCCGGAGATTTCCACGGAGTCGAAGCACTCGATTTTCTTGAAGTAGTCCTCTTTCA
GCTGCTTCACGGTCACTTTCCGGTTGGTCTTGAACAGCAGGTCCACGATGGCCTTTTTCTGCTCGCCGCT
CAGGAAGGCGGGCTTTCTCATTCCCTCGGTCACGTATTTCACTTTGGTCAGCTCGTTATACACGGTGAAG
TACTCGTACAGCAGGCTGTGCTTGGGCAGCACCTTCTCGTTGGGCAGGTTCTTATCGAAGTTGGTCATCC
GCTCGATGAAGCTCTGGGCGGAAGCGCCCTTGTCCACCACTTCCTCGAAGTTCCAGGGGGTGATGGTTTC
CTCGCTCTTTCTGGTCATCCAGGCGAATCTGCTGTTTCCCCTGGCCAGAGGGCCCACGTAGTAGGGGATG
CGGAAGGTCAGGATCTTCTCGATCTTTTCCCGGTTGTCCTTCAGGAATGGGTAAAAATCTTCCTGCCGCC
GCAGAATGGCGTGCAGCTCTCCCAGGTGGATCTGGTGGGGGATGCTGCCGTTGTCGAAGGTCCGCTGCTT
CCGCAGCAGGTCCTCTCTGTTCAGCTTCACGAGCAGTTCCTCGGTGCCGTCCATCTTTTCCAGGATGGGC
TTGATGAACTTGTAGAACTCTTCCTGGCTGGCTCCGCCGTCAATGTAGCCGGCGTAGCCGTTCTTGCTCT
GGTCGAAGAAAATCTCTTTGTACTTCTCAGGCAGCTGCTGCCGCACGAGAGCTTTCAGCAGGGTCAGGTC
CTGGTGGTGCTCGTCGTATCTCTTGATCATAGAGGCGCTCAGGGGGGCCTTGGTGATCTCGGTGTTCACT
CTCAGGATGTCGCTCAGCAGGATGGCGTCGGACAGGTTCTTGGCGGCCAGAAACAGGTCGGCGTACTGGT
CGCCGATCTGGGCCAGCAGGTTGTCCAGGTCGTCGTCGTAGGTGTCCTTGCTCAGCTGCAGTTTGGCATC
CTCGGCCAGGTCGAAGTTGCTCTTGAAGTTGGGGGTCAGGCCCAGGCTCAGGGCAATCAGGTTTCCGAAC
AGGCCATTCTTCTTCTCGCCGGGCAGCTGGGCGATCAGATTTTCCAGCCGTCTGCTCTTGCTCAGTCTGG
CAGACAGGATGGCCTTGGCGTCCACGCCGCTGGCGTTGATGGGGTTTTCCTCGAACAGCTGGTTGTAGGT
CTGCACCAGCTGGATGAACAGCTTGTCCACGTCGCTGTTGTCGGGGTTCAGGTCGCCCTCGATCAGGAAG
TGGCCCCGGAACTTGATCATGTGGGCCAGGGCCAGATAGATCAGCCGCAGGTCGGCCTTGTCGGTGCTGT
CCACCAGTTTCTTTCTCAGGTGGTAGATGGTGGGGTACTTCTCGTGGTAGGCCACCTCGTCCACGATGTT
GCCGAAGATGGGGTGCCGCTCGTGCTTCTTATCCTCTTCCACCAGGAAGGACTCTTCCAGTCTGTGGAAG
AAGCTGTCGTCCACCTTGGCCATCTCGTTGCTGAAGATCTCTTGCAGATAGCAGATCCGGTTCTTCCGTC
TGGTGTATCTTCTTCTGGCGGTTCTCTTCAGCCGGGTGGCCTCGGCTGTTTCGCCGCTGTCGAACAGCAG
GGCTCCGATCAGGTTCTTCTTGATGCTGTGCCGGTCGGTGTTGCCCAGCACCTTGAATTTCTTGCTGGGC
ACCTTGTACTCGTCGGTGATCACGGCCCAGCCCACAGAGTTGGTGCCGATGTCCAGGCCGATGCTGTACT
TCTTGTCGGCTGCTGGGACTCCGTGGATACCGACCTTCCGCTTCTTCTTTGGGGCCATCTTATCGTCATC
GTCTTTGTAATCAATATCATGATCCTTGTAGTCTCCGTCGTGGTCCTTATAGTCCATGGTGGCACCGGTC
CAACCTGAAAAAAAGTGATTTCAGGCAGGTGCTCCAGGTAATTAAACATTAATACCCCACCAACCAACCA
TCCCTTAAACCCTTACCTCTTGCTCAGCTAATTACAGCCCGGAGGAGAAGGGCCGTCCCGCCCGCTCACC
TGTGGGAGTAACGCGGTCAGTCAGAGCCGGGGCGGGCGGCGCGAGGCGGCGGCGGAGCGGGGCACGGGGC
GAAGGCAGCGCGCAGCGACTCCCGCCCGCCGCGCGCTTCGCTTTTTATAGGGCCGCCGCCGCCGCCGCCT
CGCCATAAAAGGAAACTTTCGGAGCGCGCCGCTCTGATTGGCTGCCGCCGCACCTCTCCGCCTCGCCCCG
CCCCGCCCCTCGCCCCGCCCCGCCCCGCCTGGCGCSCC
